>Addgene plasmid #144261 | TFORF0338 | addgene full sequence | sequence record 404152 | Addgene NGS Result
TTAATGTAGTCTTATGCAATACTCTTGTAGTCTTGCAACATGGTAACGATGAGTTAGCAACATGCCTTAC
AAGGAGAGAAAAAGCACCGTGCATGCCGATTGGTGGAAGTAAGGTGGTACGATCGTGCCTTATTAGGAAG
GCAACAGACGGGTCTGACATGGATTGGACGAACCACTGAATTGCCGCATTGCAGAGATATTGTATTTAAG
TGCCTAGCTCGATACATAAACGGGTCTCTCTGGTTAGACCAGATCTGAGCCTGGGAGCTCTCTGGCTAAC
TAGGGAACCCACTGCTTAAGCCTCAATAAAGCTTGCCTTGAGTGCTTCAAGTAGTGTGTGCCCGTCTGTT
GTGTGACTCTGGTAACTAGAGATCCCTCAGACCCTTTTAGTCAGTGTGGAAAATCTCTAGCAGTGGCGCC
CGAACAGGGACTTGAAAGCGAAAGGGAAACCAGAGGAGCTCTCTCGACGCAGGACTCGGCTTGCTGAAGC
GCGCACGGCAAGAGGCGAGGGGCGGCGACTGGTGAGTACGCCAAAAATTTTGACTAGCGGAGGCTAGAAG
GAGAGAGATGGGTGCGAGAGCGTCAGTATTAAGCGGGGGAGAATTAGATCGCGATGGGAAAAAATTCGGT
TAAGGCCAGGGGGAAAGAAAAAATATAAATTAAAACATATAGTATGGGCAAGCAGGGAGCTAGAACGATT
CGCAGTTAATCCTGGCCTGTTAGAAACATCAGAAGGCTGTAGACAAATACTGGGACAGCTACAACCATCC
CTTCAGACAGGATCAGAAGAACTTAGATCATTATATAATACAGTAGCAACCCTCTATTGTGTGCATCAAA
GGATAGAGATAAAAGACACCAAGGAAGCTTTAGACAAGATAGAGGAAGAGCAAAACAAAAGTAAGACCAC
CGCACAGCAAGCGGCCGCTGATCTTCAGACCTGGAGGAGGAGATATGAGGGACAATTGGAGAAGTGAATT
ATATAAATATAAAGTAGTAAAAATTGAACCATTAGGAGTAGCACCCACCAAGGCAAAGAGAAGAGTGGTG
CAGAGAGAAAAAAGAGCAGTGGGAATAGGAGCTTTGTTCCTTGGGTTCTTGGGAGCAGCAGGAAGCACTA
TGGGCGCAGCGTCAATGACGCTGACGGTACAGGCCAGACAATTATTGTCTGGTATAGTGCAGCAGCAGAA
CAATTTGCTGAGGGCTATTGAGGCGCAACAGCATCTGTTGCAACTCACAGTCTGGGGCATCAAGCAGCTC
CAGGCAAGAATCCTGGCTGTGGAAAGATACCTAAAGGATCAACAGCTCCTGGGGATTTGGGGTTGCTCTG
GAAAACTCATTTGCACCACTGCTGTGCCTTGGAATGCTAGTTGGAGTAATAAATCTCTGGAACAGATTTG
GAATCACACGACCTGGATGGAGTGGGACAGAGAAATTAACAATTACACAAGCTTAATACACTCCTTAATT
GAAGAATCGCAAAACCAGCAAGAAAAGAATGAACAAGAATTATTGGAATTAGATAAATGGGCAAGTTTGT
GGAATTGGTTTAACATAACAAATTGGCTGTGGTATATAAAATTATTCATAATGATAGTAGGAGGCTTGGT
AGGTTTAAGAATAGTTTTTGCTGTACTTTCTATAGTGAATAGAGTTAGGCAGGGATATTCACCATTATCG
TTTCAGACCCACCTCCCAACCCCGAGGGGACCCATGCATTGCATCTCAATTAGTCAGCAACCAGGTGTGG
AAAGTCCCCAGGCTCCCCAGCAGGCAGAAGTATGCAAAGCATGCGTCTCAATTAGTCAGCAACCATAGTC
CCGCCCCTAACTCCGCCCATCCCGCCCCTAACTCCGCCCAGTTCCGCCCATTCTCCGCCCCATGGCTGAC
TAATTTTTTTTATTTATGCAGAGGCCGAGGCCGCCTCGGCCTCTGAGCTATTCCAGAAGTAGTGAGGAGG
CTTTTTTGGAGGCCTAGGCTTTTGCAAAAAGCTTTCTAGAGGTACCACCGGAGCTTACCATGACCGAGTA
CAAGCCCACGGTGCGCCTCGCCACCCGCGACGACGTCCCCAGGGCCGTACGCACCCTCGCCGCCGCGTTC
GCCGACTACCCCGCCACGCGCCACACCGTCGATCCGGACCGCCACATCGAGCGGGTCACCGAGCTGCAAG
AACTCTTCCTCACGCGCGTCGGGCTCGACATCGGCAAGGTGTGGGTCGCGGACGACGGCGCCGCCGTGGC
GGTCTGGACCACGCCGGAGAGCGTCGAAGCGGGGGCGGTGTTCGCCGAGATCGGCCCGCGCATGGCCGAG
TTGAGCGGTTCCCGGCTGGCCGCGCAGCAACAGATGGAAGGCCTCCTGGCGCCGCACCGGCCCAAGGAGC
CCGCGTGGTTCCTGGCCACCGTCGGCGTCTCGCCCGACCACCAGGGCAAGGGTCTGGGCAGCGCCGTCGT
GCTCCCCGGAGTGGAGGCGGCCGAGCGCGCCGGGGTGCCCGCCTTCCTGGAGACCTCCGCGCCCCGCAAC
CTCCCCTTCTACGAGCGGCTCGGCTTCACCGTCACCGCCGACGTCGAGGTGCCCGAAGGACCGCGCACCT
GGTGCATGACCCGCAAGCCCGGTGCCAGTTAACGAATTCTAGATCTTGAGACAAATGGCAGTATTCATCC
ACAATTTTAAAAGAAAAGGGGGGATTGGGGGGTACAGTGCAGGGGAAAGAATAGTAGACATAATAGCAAC
AGACATACAAACTAAAGAATTACAAAAACAAATTACAAAAATTCAAAATTTTCGGGTTTATTACAGGGAC
AGCAGAGATCCACTTTGGCGCCGGCTCGAGGCCTGCAGGTGCAAAGATGGATAAAGTTTTAAACAGAGAG
GAATCTTTGCAGCTAATGGACCTTCTAGGTCTTGAAAGGAGTGGGAATTGGCTCCGGTGCCCGTCAGTGG
GCAGAGCGCACATCGCCCACAGTCCCCGAGAAGTTGGGGGGAGGGGTCGGCAATTGAACCGGTGCCTAGA
GAAGGTGGCGCGGGGTAAACTGGGAAAGTGATGTCGTGTACTGGCTCCGCCTTTTTCCCGAGGGTGGGGG
AGAACCGTATATAAGTGCAGTAGTCGCCGTGAACGTTCTTTTTCGCAACGGGTTTGCCGCCAGAACACAG
GTAAGTGCCGTGTGTGGTTCCCGCGGGCCTGGCCTCTTTACGGGTTATGGCCCTTGCGTGCCTTGAATTA
CTTCCACCTGGCTGCAGTACGTGATTCTTGATCCCGAGCTTCGGGTTGGAAGTGGGTGGGAGAGTTCGAG
GCCTTGCGCTTAAGGAGCCCCTTCGCCTCGTGCTTGAGTTGAGGCCTGGCCTGGGCGCTGGGGCCGCCGC
GTGCGAATCTGGTGGCACCTTCGCGCCTGTCTCGCTGCTTTCGATAAGTCTCTAGCCATTTAAAATTTTT
GATGACCTGCTGCGACGCTTTTTTTCTGGCAAGATAGTCTTGTAAATGCGGGCCAAGATCTGCACACTGG
TATTTCGGTTTTTGGGGCCGCGGGCGGCGACGGGGCCCGTGCGTCCCAGCGCACATGTTCGGCGAGGCGG
GGCCTGCGAGCGCGGCCACCGAGAATCGGACGGGGGTAGTCTCAAGCTGGCCGGCCTGCTCTGGTGCCTG
GCCTCGCGCCGCCGTGTATCGCCCCGCCCTGGGCGGCAAGGCTGGCCCGGTCGGCACCAGTTGCGTGAGC
GGAAAGATGGCCGCTTCCCGGCCCTGCTGCAGGGAGCTCAAAATGGAGGACGCGGCGCTCGGGAGAGCGG
GCGGGTGAGTCACCCACACAAAGGAAAAGGGCCTTTCCGTCCTCAGCCGTCGCTTCATGTGACTCCACGG
AGTACCGGGCGCCGTCCAGGCACCTCGATTAGTTCTCGAGCTTTTGGAGTACGTCGTCTTTAGGTTGGGG
GGAGGGGTTTTATGCGATGGAGTTTCCCCACACTGAGTGGGTGGAGACTGAAGTTAGGCCAGCTTGGCAC
TTGATGTAATTCTCCTTGGAATTTGCCCTTTTTGAGTTTGGATCTTGGTTCATTCTCAAGCCTCAGACAG
TGGTTCAAAGTTTTTTTCTTCCATTTCAGGTGTCGTGAGGCTAGCACCGCCACCATGATCTTAGACGAAT
TTTACAATGTGAAGTTCTGCATAGATGCCAGTCAACCAGATGTTGGAAGCTGGCTCAAGTACATTAGATT
CGCTGGCTGTTATGATCAGCACAACCTTGTTGCATGCCAGATAAATGATCAGATATTCTATAGAGTAGTT
GCAGACATTGCGCCGGGAGAGGAGCTTCTGCTGTTCATGAAGAGCGAAGACTATCCCCATGAAACTATGG
CGCCGGATATCCACGAAGAACGGCAATATCGCTGCGAAGACTGTGACCAGCTCTTTGAATCTAAGGCTGA
ACTAGCAGATCACCAAAAGTTTCCATGCAGTACTCCTCACTCAGCATTTTCAATGGTTGAAGAGGACTTT
CAGCAAAAACTCGAAAGCGAGAATGATCTCCAAGAGATACACACGATCCAGGAGTGTAAGGAATGTGACC
AAGTTTTTCCTGATTTGCAAAGCCTGGAGAAACACATGCTGTCACATACTGAAGAGAGGGAATACAAGTG
TGATCAGTGTCCCAAGGCATTTAACTGGAAGTCCAATTTAATTCGCCACCAGATGTCACATGACAGTGGA
AAGCACTATGAATGTGAAAACTGTGCCAAGCAGGTTTTCACGGACCCTAGCAACCTTCAGCGGCACATTC
GCTCTCAGCATGTCGGTGCCCGGGCCCATGCATGCCCGGAGTGTGGCAAAACGTTTGCCACTTCGTCGGG
CCTCAAACAACACAAGCACATCCACAGCAGTGTGAAGCCCTTTATCTGTGAGGTCTGCCATAAATCCTAT
ACTCAGTTTTCAAACCTTTGCCGTCATAAGCGCATGCATGCTGATTGCAGAACCCAAATCAAGTGCAAAG
ACTGTGGACAAATGTTCAGCACTACGTCTTCCTTAAATAAACACAGGAGGTTTTGTGAGGGCAAGAACCA
TTTTGCGGCAGGTGGATTTTTTGGCCAAGGCATTTCACTTCCTGGAACCCCAGCTATGGATAAAACGTCC
ATGGTTAATATGAGTCATGCCAACCCGGGCCTTGCTGACTATTTTGGCGCCAATAGGCATCCTGCTGGTC
TTACCTTTCCAACAGCTCCTGGATTTTCTTTTAGCTTCCCTGGTCTGTTTCCTTCCGGCTTGTACCACAG
GCCTCCTTTGATACCTGCTAGTTCTCCTGTTAAAGGACTATCAAGTACTGAACAGACAAACAAAAGTCAA
AGTCCCCTCATGACACATCCTCAGATACTGCCAGCTACACAGGATATTTTGAAGGCACTATCTAAACACC
CATCTGTAGGGGACAATAAGCCAGTGGAGCTCCAGCCCGAGAGGTCCTCTGAAGAGAGGCCCTTTGAGAA
AATCAGTGACCAGTCAGAGAGTAGTGACCTTGATGATGTCAGTACACCAAGTGGCAGTGACCTGGAAACA
ACCTCGGGCTCTGATCTGGAAAGTGACATTGAAAGTGATAAAGAGAAATTTAAAGAAAATGGTAAAATGT
TCAAAGACAAAGTAAGCCCTCTTCAGAATCTGGCTTCAATAAATAATAAGAAAGAATACAGCAATCATTC
CATTTTCTCACCATCTTTAGAGGAGCAGACTGCGGTGTCAGGAGCTGTGAATGATTCTATAAAGGCTATT
GCTTCTATTGCTGAAAAATACTTTGGTTCAACAGGACTGGTGGGGCTGCAAGACAAAAAAGTTGGAGCTT
TACCTTACCCTTCCATGTTTCCCCTCCCATTTTTTCCAGCATTCTCTCAATCAATGTACCCATTTCCTGA
TAGAGACTTGAGATCGTTACCTTTGAAAATGGAACCCCAATCACCAGGTGAAGTAAAGAAACTGCAGAAG
GGCAGCTCTGAGTCCCCCTTTGATCTCACCACTAAGCGAAAGGATGAGAAGCCCTTGACTCCAGTCCCCT
CCAAGCCTCCAGTGACACCTGCCACAAGCCAAGACCAGCCCCTGGATCTAAGTATGGGCAGTAGGAGTAG
AGCCAGTGGGACAAAGCTGACTGAGCCTCGAAAAAACCACGTGTTTGGGGGAAAAAAAGGAAGCAACGTC
GAATCAAGACCTGCTTCAGATGGTTCCTTGCAGCATGCAAGACCCACTCCTTTCTTTATGGACCCTATTT
ACAGAGTAGAGAAAAGAAAACTAACTGACCCACTTGAAGCTTTAAAAGAGAAATACTTGAGGCCTTCTCC
AGGATTCTTGTTTCACCCACAATTCCAACTGCCTGATCAGAGAACTTGGATGTCAGCTATTGAAAACATG
GCAGAAAAGCTAGAGAGCTTCAGTGCCCTGAAACCTGAGGCCAGTGAGCTCTTACAGTCAGTGCCCTCTA
TGTTCAACTTCAGGGCGCCTCCCAATGCCCTGCCAGAGAACCTTCTGCGGAAGGGAAAGGAGCGCTATAC
CTGCAGATACTGTGGCAAGATTTTTCCAAGGTCTGCAAACCTAACACGGCACTTGAGAACCCACACAGGA
GAGCAGCCTTACAGATGCAAATACTGTGACAGATCATTTAGCATATCTTCTAACTTGCAAAGGCATGTTC
GCAACATCCACAATAAAGAGAAGCCATTTAAGTGTCACTTATGTGATAGGTGTTTTGGTCAACAAACCAA
TTTAGACAGACACCTAAAGAAACATGAGAATGGGAACATGTCCGGTACAGCAACATCGTCGCCTCATTCT
GAACTGGAAAGTACAGGTGCGATTCTGGATGACAAAGAAGATGCTTACTTCACAGAAATTCGAAATTTCA
TTGGGAACAGCAACCATGGCAGCCAATCTCCCAGGAATGTGGAGGAGAGAATGAATGGCAGTCATTTTAA
AGATGAAAAGGCTTTGGTGACCAGTCAAAATTCAGACTTGCTGGATGATGAAGAAGTTGAAGATGAGGTG
TTGTTAGATGAGGAGGATGAAGACAATGATATTACTGGAAAAACAGGAAAGGAACCAGTGACAAGTAATT
TACATGAAGGAAACCCTGAGGATGACTATGAAGAAACCAGTGCCCTGGAGATGAGTTGCAAGACATCCCC
AGTGAGGTATAAAGAGGAAGAATATAAAAGTGGACTTTCTGCTCTAGATCATATAAGGCACTTCACAGAT
AGCCTCAAAATGAGGAAAATGGAAGATAATCAATATTCTGAAGCTGAGCTGTCTTCTTTTAGTACTTCCC
ATGTGCCAGAGGAACTTAAGCAGCCGTTACACAGAAAGTCCAAATCGCAGGCATATGCTATGATGCTGTC
ACTGTCTGACAAGGAGTCCCTCCATTCTACATCCCACAGTTCTTCCAACGTGTGGCACAGTATGGCCAGG
GCTGCGGCGGAATCCAGTGCTATCCAGTCCATAAGCCACGTATAGTAATGAACTAGTCCGTAACTTGAAA
GTATTTCGATTTCTTGGCTTTATATATCTTGTGGAAAGGACGATTCACAGGTTCAGAGGCGCATGCTACG
CGTTAAGTCGACAATCAACCTCTGGATTACAAAATTTGTGAAAGATTGACTGGTATTCTTAACTATGTTG
CTCCTTTTACGCTATGTGGATACGCTGCTTTAATGCCTTTGTATCATGCTATTGCTTCCCGTATGGCTTT
CATTTTCTCCTCCTTGTATAAATCCTGGTTGCTGTCTCTTTATGAGGAGTTGTGGCCCGTTGTCAGGCAA
CGTGGCGTGGTGTGCACTGTGTTTGCTGACGCAACCCCCACTGGTTGGGGCATTGCCACCACCTGTCAGC
TCCTTTCCGGGACTTTCGCTTTCCCCCTCCCTATTGCCACGGCGGAACTCATCGCCGCCTGCCTTGCCCG
CTGCTGGACAGGGGCTCGGCTGTTGGGCACTGACAATTCCGTGGTGTTGTCGGGGAAATCATCGTCCTTT
CCTTGGCTGCTCGCCTGTGTTGCCACCTGGATTCTGCGCGGGACGTCCTTCTGCTACGTCCCTTCGGCCC
TCAATCCAGCGGACCTTCCTTCCCGCGGCCTGCTGCCGGCTCTGCGGCCTCTTCCGCGTCTTCGCCTTCG
CCCTCAGACGAGTCGGATCTCCCTTTGGGCCGCCTCCCCGCGTCGACTTTAAGACCAATGACTTACAAGG
CAGCTGTAGATCTTAGCCACTTTTTAAAAGAAAAGGGGGGACTGGAAGGGCTAATTCACTCCCAACGAAG
ACAAGATCTGCTTTTTGCTTGTACTGGGTCTCTCTGGTTAGACCAGATCTGAGCCTGGGAGCTCTCTGGC
TAACTAGGGAACCCACTGCTTAAGCCTCAATAAAGCTTGCCTTGAGTGCTTCAAGTAGTGTGTGCCCGTC
TGTTGTGTGACTCTGGTAACTAGAGATCCCTCAGACCCTTTTAGTCAGTGTGGAAAATCTCTAGCAGTAC
GTATAGTAGTTCATGTCATCTTATTATTCAGTATTTATAACTTGCAAAGAAATGAATATCAGAGAGTGAG
AGGAACTTGTTTATTGCAGCTTATAATGGTTACAAATAAAGCAATAGCATCACAAATTTCACAAATAAAG
CATTTTTTTCACTGCATTCTAGTTGTGGTTTGTCCAAACTCATCAATGTATCTTATCATGTCTGGCTCTA
GCTATCCCGCCCCTAACTCCGCCCATCCCGCCCCTAACTCCGCCCAGTTCCGCCCATTCTCCGCCCCATG
GCTGACTAATTTTTTTTATTTATGCAGAGGCCGAGGCCGCCTCGGCCTCTGAGCTATTCCAGAAGTAGTG
AGGAGGCTTTTTTGGAGGCCTAGGGACGTACCCAATTCGCCCTATAGTGAGTCGTATTACGCGCGCTCAC
TGGCCGTCGTTTTACAACGTCGTGACTGGGAAAACCCTGGCGTTACCCAACTTAATCGCCTTGCAGCACA
TCCCCCTTTCGCCAGCTGGCGTAATAGCGAAGAGGCCCGCACCGATCGCCCTTCCCAACAGTTGCGCAGC
CTGAATGGCGAATGGG
[124 nt withheld, positions 9047-9170]
C
[91 nt withheld, positions 9172-9262]
A
[49 nt withheld, positions 9264-9312]
CCTTTGACGTTGGAGTCCACGTTCTTT
[37 nt withheld, positions 9340-9376]
ACCCTATCTCGGTCTATTCTTTTGATTTATAAGGGATTTTGCCGATTTCGGCCTATTGGTTAAAAAATGA
GCTGATTTAACAAAAATTTAACGCGAATTTTAACAAAATATTAACGCTTACAATTTAGGTGGCACTTTTC
GGGGAAATGTGCGCGGAACCCCTATTTGTTTATTTTTCTAAATACATTCAAATATGTATCCGCTCATGAG
ACAATAACCCTGATAAATGCTTCAATAATATTGAAAAAGGAAGAGTATGAGTATTCAACATTTCCGTGTC
GCCCTTATTCCCTTTTTTGCGGCATTTTGCCTTCCTGTTTTTGCTCACCCAGAAACGCTGGTGAAAGTAA
AAGATGCTGAAGATCAGTTGGGTGCACGAGTGGGTTACATCGAACTGGATCTCAACAGCGGTAAGATCCT
TGAGAGTTTTCGCCCCGAAGAACGTTTTCCAATGATGAGCACTTTTAAAGTTCTGCTATGTGGCGCGGTA
TTATCCCGTATTGACGCCGGGCAAGAGCAACTCGGTCGCCGCATACACTATTCTCAGAATGACTTGGTTG
AGTACTCACCAGTCACAGAAAAGCATCTTACGGATGGCATGACAGTAAGAGAATTATGCAGTGCTGCCAT
AACCATGAGTGATAACACTGCGGCCAACTTACTTCTGACAACGATCGGAGGACCGAAGGAGCTAACCGCT
TTTTTGCACAACATGGGGGATCATGTAACTCGCCTTGATCGTTGGGAACCGGAGCTGAATGAAGCCATAC
CAAACGACGAGCGTGACACCACGATGCCTGTAGCAATGGCAACAACGTTGCGCAAACTATTAACTGGCGA
ACTACTTACTCTAGCTTCCCGGCAACAATTAATAGACTGGATGGAGGCGGATAAAGTTGCAGGACCACTT
CTGCGCTCGGCCCTTCCGGCTGGCTGGTTTATTGCTGATAAATCTGGAGCCGGTGAGCGTGGGTCTCGCG
GTATCATTGCAGCACTGGGGCCAGATGGTAAGCCCTCCCGTATCGTAGTTATCTACACGACGGGGAGTCA
GGCAACTATGGATGAACGAAATAGACAGATCGCTGAGATAGGTGCCTCACTGATTAAGCATTGGTAACTG
TCAGACCAAGTTTACTCATATATACTTTAGATTGATTTAAAACTTCATTTTTAATTTAAAAGGATCTAGG
TGAAGATCCTTTTTGATAATCTCATGACCAAAATCCCTTAACGTGAGTTTTCGTTCCACTGAGCGTCAGA
CCCCGTAGAAAAGATCAAAGGATCTTCTTGAGATCCTTTTTTTCTGCGCGTAATCTGCTGCTTGCAAACA
AAAAAACCACCGCTACCAGCGGTGGTTTGTTTGCCGGATCAAGAGCTACCAACTCTTTTTCCGAAGGTAA
CTGGCTTCAGCAGAGCGCAGATACCAAATACTGTTCTTCTAGTGTAGCCGTAGTTAGGCCACCACTTCAA
GAACTCTGTAGCACCGCCTACATACCTCGCTCTGCTAATCCTGTTACCAGTGGCTGCTGCCAGTGGCGAT
AAGTCGTGTCTTACCGGGTTGGACTCAAGACGATAGTTACCGGATAAGGCGCAGCGGTCGGGCTGAACGG
GGGGTTCGTGCACACAGCCCAGCTTGGAGCGAACGACCTACACCGAACTGAGATACCTACAGCGTGAGCT
ATGAGAAAGCGCCACGCTTCCCGAAGGGAGAAAGGCGGACAGGTATCCGGTAAGCGGCAGGGTCGGAACA
GGAGAGCGCACGAGGGAGCTTCCAGGGGGAAACGCCTGGTATCTTTATAGTCCTGTCGGGTTTCGCCACC
TCTGACTTGAGCGTCGATTTTTGTGATGCTCGTCAGGGGGGCGGAGCCTATGGAAAAACGCCAGCAACGC
GGCCTTTTTACGGTTCCTGGCCTTTTGCTGGCCTTTTGCTCACATGTTCTTTCCTGCGTTATCCCCTGAT
TCTGTGGATAACCGTATTACCGCCTTTGAGTGAGCTGATACCGCTCGCCGCAGCCGAACGACCGAGCGCA
GCGAGTCAGTGAGCGAGGAAGCGGAAGAGCGCCCAATACGCAAACCGCCTCTCCCCGCGCGTTGGCCGAT
TCATTAATGCAGCTGGCACGACAGGTTTCCCGACTGGAAAGCGGGCAGTGAGCGCAACGCAATTAATGTG
AGTTAGCTCACTCATTAGGCACCCCAGGCTTTACACTTTATGCTTCCGGCTCGTATGTTGTGTGGAATTG
TGAGCGGATAACAATTTCACACAGGAAACAGCTATGACCATGATTACGCCAAGCGCGCAATTAACCCTCA
CTAAAGGGAACAAAAGCTGGAGCTGCAAGC
Features (pLannotate 1.2.2; 31 found; start..end, strand, type, name):
      5..231     +  promoter       RSV promoter: Rous sarcoma virus enhancer/promoter
    232..412     +  LTR            5' LTR (truncated): truncated 5' long terminal repeat (LTR) from HIV-1
    459..584     +  misc_feature   HIV-1 Ψ: packaging signal of human immunodeficiency virus type 1
    568..931     +  CDS            HIV-1 gag (fragment): gag protein from human immunodeficiency virus 1; gag
   1077..1310    +  misc_feature   RRE: The Rev response element (RRE) of HIV-1 allows for Rev-dependent mRNA export from the nucleus to the cytoplasm.
   1687..1713    +  CDS            Rev (fragment): human immunodeficiency virus 1 (HIV-1) Rev protein; rev; enhances nuclear export of unspliced and incompletely spliced viral mRNAs
   1720..1743    +  promoter       SV40 promoter (fragment): SV40 early promoter
   1744..1815    +  promoter       SV40 promoter (fragment): SV40 enhancer and early promoter
   1839..1974    +  rep_origin     SV40 ori: SV40 origin of replication
   2020..2616    +  CDS            PuroR (fragment): puromycin N-acetyltransferase; pac from Streptomyces; confers resistance to puromycin
   2665..2782    +  misc_feature   cPPT/CTS: central polypurine tract and central termination sequence of HIV-1
   2847..2913    +  CDS            small t antigen (fragment): SV40 (simian virus 40) small t antigen
   2920..4098    +  promoter       EF-1α promoter: strong constitutive promoter for human elongation factor EF-1α
   4118..7462    +  CDS            MECOM (fragment): MECOM_HUMAN - Also known as EVI1 From Homo sapiens (Human).
   7478..7531    +  promoter       U6 promoter (fragment): RNA polymerase III promoter for human U6 snRNA
   7573..8161    +  misc_feature   WPRE: woodchuck hepatitis virus posttranscriptional regulatory element
   8212..8231    +  misc_feature   cPPT/CTS (fragment): central polypurine tract and central termination sequence of HIV-1
   8233..8466    +  LTR            3' LTR (ΔU3): self-inactivating 3' long terminal repeat (LTR) from HIV-1
   8544..8665    +  polyA_signal   SV40 poly(A) signal: SV40 polyadenylation signal
   8705..8840    +  rep_origin     SV40 ori: SV40 origin of replication
   8861..8879    -  promoter       T7 promoter: promoter for bacteriophage T7 RNA polymerase
   8887..9042    +  CDS            lacZα (fragment): LacZα fragment of β-galactosidase; lacZ fragment
   9047..9475    +  rep_origin     f1 ori (sequence partly withheld): f1 bacteriophage origin of replication; arrow indicates direction of (+) strand synthesis
   9528..9632    +  promoter       AmpR promoter: bla
   9633..10493   +  CDS            AmpR: β-lactamase; bla; confers resistance to ampicillin, carbenicillin, and related antibiotics
  10664..11252   +  rep_origin     ori: high-copy-number ColE1/pMB1/pBR322/pUC origin of replication
  11435..11527   +  CDS            lacI (fragment): lac repressor; lacI; The lac repressor binds to the lac operator to inhibit transcription in E. coli. This inhibition can be relieved by adding lactose or isopropyl-β-D-thiogalactopyranoside (IPTG).
  11540..11561   +  protein_bind   CAP binding site: CAP binding activates transcription in the presence of cAMP. E. coli catabolite activator protein
  11576..11606   +  promoter       lac promoter: promoter for the E. coli lac operon
  11610..11632   +  protein_bind   lac operator (fragment): The lac repressor binds to the lac operator to inhibit transcription in E. coli. This inhibition can be relieved by adding lactose or isopropyl-β-D-thiogalactopyranoside (IPTG). lac repressor encoded by lacI
  11675..11693   +  promoter       T3 promoter: promoter for bacteriophage T3 RNA polymerase
