[The description below was written by a language model from this plasmid's Addgene catalogue record and pLannotate feature annotations shown in this document.]
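Description:
TFORF0338 is a third-generation-style, self-inactivating lentiviral expression plasmid built on the pLX_TRC317 backbone from the Broad Institute Genetic Perturbation Platform. It carries the human transcription factor MECOM (also known as EVI1, PRDM3 or MDS1-EVI1). It belongs to a barcoded transcription factor ORF collection in which each ORF is paired with a unique 24-bp barcode, so the factor delivered to a cell can be identified in pooled overexpression screens. In bacteria the plasmid replicates from a high-copy ColE1/pUC-type origin and is selected with ampicillin through the bla gene. An f1 origin and remnants of a lac/lacZα cloning region flanked by T3 and T7 promoters are also present in the backbone. The depositor notes that the plasmid can recombine, which is a common concern with LTR-containing vectors.

The viral genome is transcribed from an RSV promoter fused to a truncated HIV-1 5' LTR. This is followed by the Ψ packaging signal with a gag fragment, the Rev response element for Rev-dependent nuclear export, and a cPPT/CTS element. It ends in a ΔU3 3' LTR, which inactivates LTR promoter activity after integration, and an SV40 polyadenylation signal lies downstream. Two expression units sit within the genome. An SV40 early promoter drives puromycin N-acetyltransferase for selecting transduced mammalian cells. The strong constitutive EF-1α promoter drives the synthesized MECOM ORF, with a WPRE downstream to enhance transcript expression. The barcode is not annotated in the feature table. A short U6 promoter fragment is annotated between the ORF and the WPRE, but the record does not state its role. The construct is used to overexpress MECOM, alone or pooled with other library members, in studies such as directed differentiation screens.
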