Addgene plasmid #144261: TFORF0338
Purpose: Lentiviral vector for overexpressing transcription factor ORFs with unique 24-bp barcodes. Barcodes facilitate identification of transcription factors in pooled screens.
Depositing lab: Feng Zhang. Depositing organization: Broad Institute. Publication: A transcription factor atlas of directed differentiation. Joung J, Ma S, Tay T, Geiger-Schuller KR, Kirchgatterer PC, Verdine VK, Guo B, Arias-Garcia MA, Allen WE, Singh A, Kuksenko O, Abudayyeh OO, Gootenberg JS, Fu Z, Macrae RK, Buenrostro JD, Regev A, Zhang F. Cell. 2023 Jan 5;186(1):209-229.e26. doi: 10.1016/j.cell.2022.11.026. PubMed 36608654.
Backbone
  Vector backbone: pLX_TRC317
  Backbone manufacturer: Broad Institute Genetic Perturbation Platform
  Backbone size w/o insert (bp): 8264
  Vector type: Mammalian Expression, Lentiviral
  Selectable markers: Puromycin
Growth in bacteria
  Bacterial resistance: Ampicillin, 100 μg/mL
  Growth temperature: 37°C
  Growth strain: NEB Stable
  Copy number: High Copy
Gene/Insert
  Gene/Insert name: MECOM
  Species: H. sapiens (human)
  Insert size (bp): 3452
  Entrez Gene: MECOM (a.k.a. AML1-EVI-1, EVI1, KMT8E, MDS1, MDS1-EVI1, PRDM3, RUSAT2)
  Promoter: EF1a
  Cloning method: Unknown
  Sequencing primers: 5′ GGGTGGAGACTGAAGTTAGGCCAG; 3′ CACATAGCGTAAAAGGAGCAACATAG
Terms and licenses: Academic/Nonprofit Terms; Industry Terms: Not Available to Industry
Depositor comments: NM_001105077,XM_017005874,ENST00000264674 . The transcription factor ORF portion of this plasmid was synthesized by Genewiz. Please test multiple small colonies in case of plasmid recombination. To make this collection available in a timely manner, a portion of this collection was not fully sequenced by Addgene. If an Addgene verified full plasmid sequence is not available, please contact us prior to placing an order to request the full sequence.
How to cite: TFORF0338 was a gift from Feng Zhang (Addgene plasmid # 144261 ; http://n2t.net/addgene:144261 ; RRID:Addgene_144261)
