>Addgene plasmid #144261 | TFORF0338 | depositor partial sequence | sequence record 284898 | Insert
ACCGCCACCATGATCTTAGACGAATTTTACAATGTGAAGTTCTGCATAGATGCCAGTCAACCAGATGTTG
GAAGCTGGCTCAAGTACATTAGATTCGCTGGCTGTTATGATCAGCACAACCTTGTTGCATGCCAGATAAA
TGATCAGATATTCTATAGAGTAGTTGCAGACATTGCGCCGGGAGAGGAGCTTCTGCTGTTCATGAAGAGC
GAAGACTATCCCCATGAAACTATGGCGCCGGATATCCACGAAGAACGGCAATATCGCTGCGAAGACTGTG
ACCAGCTCTTTGAATCTAAGGCTGAACTAGCAGATCACCAAAAGTTTCCATGCAGTACTCCTCACTCAGC
ATTTTCAATGGTTGAAGAGGACTTTCAGCAAAAACTCGAAAGCGAGAATGATCTCCAAGAGATACACACG
ATCCAGGAGTGTAAGGAATGTGACCAAGTTTTTCCTGATTTGCAAAGCCTGGAGAAACACATGCTGTCAC
ATACTGAAGAGAGGGAATACAAGTGTGATCAGTGTCCCAAGGCATTTAACTGGAAGTCCAATTTAATTCG
CCACCAGATGTCACATGACAGTGGAAAGCACTATGAATGTGAAAACTGTGCCAAGCAGGTTTTCACGGAC
CCTAGCAACCTTCAGCGGCACATTCGCTCTCAGCATGTCGGTGCCCGGGCCCATGCATGCCCGGAGTGTG
GCAAAACGTTTGCCACTTCGTCGGGCCTCAAACAACACAAGCACATCCACAGCAGTGTGAAGCCCTTTAT
CTGTGAGGTCTGCCATAAATCCTATACTCAGTTTTCAAACCTTTGCCGTCATAAGCGCATGCATGCTGAT
TGCAGAACCCAAATCAAGTGCAAAGACTGTGGACAAATGTTCAGCACTACGTCTTCCTTAAATAAACACA
GGAGGTTTTGTGAGGGCAAGAACCATTTTGCGGCAGGTGGATTTTTTGGCCAAGGCATTTCACTTCCTGG
AACCCCAGCTATGGATAAAACGTCCATGGTTAATATGAGTCATGCCAACCCGGGCCTTGCTGACTATTTT
GGCGCCAATAGGCATCCTGCTGGTCTTACCTTTCCAACAGCTCCTGGATTTTCTTTTAGCTTCCCTGGTC
TGTTTCCTTCCGGCTTGTACCACAGGCCTCCTTTGATACCTGCTAGTTCTCCTGTTAAAGGACTATCAAG
TACTGAACAGACAAACAAAAGTCAAAGTCCCCTCATGACACATCCTCAGATACTGCCAGCTACACAGGAT
ATTTTGAAGGCACTATCTAAACACCCATCTGTAGGGGACAATAAGCCAGTGGAGCTCCAGCCCGAGAGGT
CCTCTGAAGAGAGGCCCTTTGAGAAAATCAGTGACCAGTCAGAGAGTAGTGACCTTGATGATGTCAGTAC
ACCAAGTGGCAGTGACCTGGAAACAACCTCGGGCTCTGATCTGGAAAGTGACATTGAAAGTGATAAAGAG
AAATTTAAAGAAAATGGTAAAATGTTCAAAGACAAAGTAAGCCCTCTTCAGAATCTGGCTTCAATAAATA
ATAAGAAAGAATACAGCAATCATTCCATTTTCTCACCATCTTTAGAGGAGCAGACTGCGGTGTCAGGAGC
TGTGAATGATTCTATAAAGGCTATTGCTTCTATTGCTGAAAAATACTTTGGTTCAACAGGACTGGTGGGG
CTGCAAGACAAAAAAGTTGGAGCTTTACCTTACCCTTCCATGTTTCCCCTCCCATTTTTTCCAGCATTCT
CTCAATCAATGTACCCATTTCCTGATAGAGACTTGAGATCGTTACCTTTGAAAATGGAACCCCAATCACC
AGGTGAAGTAAAGAAACTGCAGAAGGGCAGCTCTGAGTCCCCCTTTGATCTCACCACTAAGCGAAAGGAT
GAGAAGCCCTTGACTCCAGTCCCCTCCAAGCCTCCAGTGACACCTGCCACAAGCCAAGACCAGCCCCTGG
ATCTAAGTATGGGCAGTAGGAGTAGAGCCAGTGGGACAAAGCTGACTGAGCCTCGAAAAAACCACGTGTT
TGGGGGAAAAAAAGGAAGCAACGTCGAATCAAGACCTGCTTCAGATGGTTCCTTGCAGCATGCAAGACCC
ACTCCTTTCTTTATGGACCCTATTTACAGAGTAGAGAAAAGAAAACTAACTGACCCACTTGAAGCTTTAA
AAGAGAAATACTTGAGGCCTTCTCCAGGATTCTTGTTTCACCCACAATTCCAACTGCCTGATCAGAGAAC
TTGGATGTCAGCTATTGAAAACATGGCAGAAAAGCTAGAGAGCTTCAGTGCCCTGAAACCTGAGGCCAGT
GAGCTCTTACAGTCAGTGCCCTCTATGTTCAACTTCAGGGCGCCTCCCAATGCCCTGCCAGAGAACCTTC
TGCGGAAGGGAAAGGAGCGCTATACCTGCAGATACTGTGGCAAGATTTTTCCAAGGTCTGCAAACCTAAC
ACGGCACTTGAGAACCCACACAGGAGAGCAGCCTTACAGATGCAAATACTGTGACAGATCATTTAGCATA
TCTTCTAACTTGCAAAGGCATGTTCGCAACATCCACAATAAAGAGAAGCCATTTAAGTGTCACTTATGTG
ATAGGTGTTTTGGTCAACAAACCAATTTAGACAGACACCTAAAGAAACATGAGAATGGGAACATGTCCGG
TACAGCAACATCGTCGCCTCATTCTGAACTGGAAAGTACAGGTGCGATTCTGGATGACAAAGAAGATGCT
TACTTCACAGAAATTCGAAATTTCATTGGGAACAGCAACCATGGCAGCCAATCTCCCAGGAATGTGGAGG
AGAGAATGAATGGCAGTCATTTTAAAGATGAAAAGGCTTTGGTGACCAGTCAAAATTCAGACTTGCTGGA
TGATGAAGAAGTTGAAGATGAGGTGTTGTTAGATGAGGAGGATGAAGACAATGATATTACTGGAAAAACA
GGAAAGGAACCAGTGACAAGTAATTTACATGAAGGAAACCCTGAGGATGACTATGAAGAAACCAGTGCCC
TGGAGATGAGTTGCAAGACATCCCCAGTGAGGTATAAAGAGGAAGAATATAAAAGTGGACTTTCTGCTCT
AGATCATATAAGGCACTTCACAGATAGCCTCAAAATGAGGAAAATGGAAGATAATCAATATTCTGAAGCT
GAGCTGTCTTCTTTTAGTACTTCCCATGTGCCAGAGGAACTTAAGCAGCCGTTACACAGAAAGTCCAAAT
CGCAGGCATATGCTATGATGCTGTCACTGTCTGACAAGGAGTCCCTCCATTCTACATCCCACAGTTCTTC
CAACGTGTGGCACAGTATGGCCAGGGCTGCGGCGGAATCCAGTGCTATCCAGTCCATAAGCCACGTATAG
TAATGAACTAGTCCGTAACTTGAAAGTATTTCGATTTCTTGGCTTTATATATCTTGTGGAAAGGACGATT
CACAGGTTCAGAGGCGCATGCT
