>Addgene plasmid #144261 | TFORF0338 | depositor partial sequence | sequence record 284899 | Barcode
TTCACAGGTTCAGAGGCGCATGCT
